>Addgene plasmid #19994 | pcDNA3-AU1-mTOR-E2419K | addgene full sequence | sequence record 480229 | Addgene NGS Result
GACGGATCGGGAGATCGATCTCCCGATCCCCTATGGTGCACTCTCAGTACAATCTGCTCTGATGCCGCAT
AGTTAAGCCAGTATCTGCTCCCTGCTTGTGTGTTGGAGGTCGCTGAGTAGTGCGCGAGCAAAATTTAAGC
TACAACAAGGCAAGGCTTGACCGACAATTGCATGAAGAATCTGCTTAGGGTTAGGCGTTTTGCGCTGCTT
CGCGATGTACGGGCCAGATATACGCGTTGACATTGATTATTGACTAGTTATTAATAGTAATCAATTACGG
GGTCATTAGTTCATAGCCCATATATGGAGTTCCGCGTTACATAACTTACGGTAAATGGCCCGCCTGGCTG
ACCGCCCAACGACCCCCGCCCATTGACGTCAATAATGACGTATGTTCCCATAGTAACGCCAATAGGGACT
TTCCATTGACGTCAATGGGTGGAGTATTTACGGTAAACTGCCCACTTGGCAGTACATCAAGTGTATCATA
TGCCAAGTACGCCCCCTATTGACGTCAATGACGGTAAATGGCCCGCCTGGCATTATGCCCAGTACATGAC
CTTATGGGACTTTCCTACTTGGCAGTACATCTACGTATTAGTCATCGCTATTACCATGGTGATGCGGTTT
TGGCAGTACATCAATGGGCGTGGATAGCGGTTTGACTCACGGGGATTTCCAAGTCTCCACCCCATTGACG
TCAATGGGAGTTTGTTTTGGCACCAAAATCAACGGGACTTTCCAAAATGTCGTAACAACTCCGCCCCATT
GACGCAAATGGGCGGTAGGCGTGTACGGTGGGAGGTCTATATAAGCAGAGCTCTCTGGCTAACTAGAGAA
CCCACTGCTTACTGGCTTATCGAAATTAATACGACTCACTATAGGGAGACCCAAGCTTCTCGAGCCACCA
TGGACACGTACAGGTACATCCTTGGGACAGGCCCTGCCACGGCCACCGCCGGTGCCGCCACATCCAGCAA
CGTGAGCGTTCTGCAGCAGTTCGCCAGTGGGCTGAAGAGCCGGAATGAGGAGACCAGGGCCAAAGCAGCC
AAGGAGCTCCAGCACTATGTCACCATGGAACTTCGAGAGATGAGTCAGGAGGAGTCTACTCGCTTCTATG
ACCAGCTGAACCATCACATTTTTGAACTGGTTTCCAGCTCAGACGCCAATGAGAGGAAGGGTGGCATCTT
GGCCATTGCCAGCCTCATTGGAGTGGAAGGTGGGAATTCCACCAGGATTGGCAGATTTGCCAACTACCTT
CGGAACCTCCTCCCCTCAAGTGATCCAGTTGTCATGGAGATGGCATCCAAGGCCATTGGCCGCCTTGCAA
TGGCAGGGGACACTTTCACTGCTGAGTATGTGGAGTTTGAAGTGAAGCGAGCCTTGGAGTGGCTGGGTGC
TGACCGAAATGAGGGCCGGAGACATGCAGCTGTCCTCGTTCTCCGTGAGCTGGCCATCAGCGTCCCCACC
TTCTTCTTCCAGCAAGTTCAGCCCTTCTTTGACAACATTTTTGTGGCTGTGTGGGACCCCAAGCAGGCCA
TCCGTGAAGGAGCTGTGGCTGCCCTTCGTGCCTGTCTGATTCTTACCACGCAGCGGGAGCCGAAGGAGAT
GCAGAAGCCTCAGTGGTACAGGCACACATTTGAAGAAGCAGAGAAAGGTTTTGATGAGACCCTGGCCAAA
GAGAAGGGTATGAACCGAGATGATCGAATCCACGGGGCCTTGCTGATCCTCAACGAGCTCGTCCGAATCA
GCAGCATGGAGGGAGAGCGTCTGAGAGAGGAGATGGAGGAAATCACCCAGCAGCAGCTGGTACATGACAA
GTACTGCAAAGACCTAATGGGCTTTGGGACAAAGCCTCGGCACATCACTCCCTTCACCAGCTTCCAGGCT
GTGCAGCCCCAGCAGTCAAACGCCTTGGTGGGACTGCTGGGGTACAGCTCCCACCAAGGCCTAATGGGGT
TTGGGGCTTCCCCCAGCCCTACAAAGTCCACTCTGGTGGAAAGCCGTTGTTGCAGAGACTTGATGGAAGA
GAAATTTGATCAGGTGTGCCAGTGGGTGCTGAAATGTAGGAGCAGCAAGAACTCACTGATCCAAATGACA
ATCCTTAATCTGTTGCCCCGCTTGGCTGCATTCCGACCGTCTGCCTTCACAGATACCCAGTACCTGCAAG
ACACCATGAACCATGTCCTGAGCTGTGTCAAGAAGGAAAAGGAACGGACCGCAGCGTTCCAGGCCCTAGG
GCTGCTTTCTGTGGCGGTGAGGTCCGAGTTTAAGGTCTACCTGCCCCGAGTACTTGACATCATCCGAGCA
GCCCTGCCTCCAAAGGACTTTGCCCACAAGAGGCAGAAAACTGTGCAGGTGGATGCCACAGTGTTCACGT
GCATCAGCATGCTGGCGCGGGCCATGGGGCCAGGCATCCAGCAGGACATCAAGGAGCTGCTGGAGCCCAT
GTTGGCAGTGGGCCTGAGCCCTGCGCTCACTGCTGTGCTCTATGACCTGAGCCGGCAGATTCCGCAGCTG
AAGAAAGATATTCAGGACGGGCTTCTGAAGATGCTGTCCCTGGTCCTTATGCACAAACCCCTGCGGCACC
CGGGCATGCCCAAAGGCCTGGCCCACCAGCTGGCCTCCCCAGGTCTTACCACCCTCCCTGAGGCCAGCGA
CGTGGCCAGCATCACTCTTGCCCTTCGAACTCTCGGCAGCTTTGAATTTGAAGGCCACTCTCTGACCCAG
TTCGTCCGACACTGCGCAGATCATTTCCTGAACAGTGAGCACAAGGAGATCCGCATGGAAGCAGCCCGCA
CCTGCTCCCGCCTGCTCACACCCTCCATCCACCTCATCAGCGGCCATGCCCATGTGGTTAGCCAGACCGC
AGTGCAAGTGGTAGCAGATGTGCTCAGCAAGCTGCTTGTGGTCGGCATAACAGATCCTGATCCTGATATC
CGCTACTGTGTCTTGGCCTCCCTGGATGAGCGCTTCGATGCCCACTTGGCCCAGGCAGAAAACTTACAAG
CTCTGTTTGTGGCTCTGAATGACCAGGTCTTTGAGATCCGAGAGCTGGCCATCTGCACTGTGGGCCGACT
CAGTAGCATGAACCCAGCCTTTGTCATGCCTTTCCTGCGCAAGATGCTCATCCAGATTTTGACAGAGCTG
GAGCACAGTGGCATTGGGAGAATCAAGGAGCAGAGTGCCCGCATGCTGGGGCACCTGGTCTCCAATGCCC
CCCGCCTCATCCGCCCCTATATGGAGCCTATTCTGAAGGCTTTAATTTTGAAACTCAAAGATCCAGACCC
TGACCCAAACCCGGGCGTGATCAATAACGTGTTGGCCACTATAGGAGAACTGGCTCAGGTTAGCGGCCTG
GAGATGAGGAAGTGGGTGGACGAGCTCTTTGTCATCATCATGGACATGCTGCAGGACTCCTCTCTTCTGG
CCAAAAGACAGGTGGCTTTGTGGACCCTGGGACAGTTGGTGGCCAGTACTGGCTACGTGGTGGAGCCCTA
CAGGAAGTACCCCACTCTGCTTGAAGTGCTGCTGAATTTTCTGAAGACGGAGCAGAACCAGGGCACTCGG
AGAGAGGCCATCCGAGTGTTAGGGCTCCTCGGGGCTTTGGACCCCTACAAGCACAAAGTGAACATCGGCA
TGATTGACCAGTCCCGAGATGCTTCTGCTGTCAGCCTGTCAGAATCCAAGTCAAGTCAAGATTCCTCTGA
CTACAGCACCAGTGAAATGCTGGTCAACATGGGAAACCTGCCACTGGACGAGTTCTACCCCGCCGTGTCC
ATGGTGGCCTTGATGCGGATCTTCCGAGACCAGTCCCTCTCTCACCACCACACCATGGTGGTTCAGGCCA
TCACCTTCATCTTCAAGTCCCTGGGGCTCAAGTGTGTGCAGTTCCTGCCCCAGGTCATGCCCACGTTCCT
TAACGTCATCCGAGTCTGTGATGGGGCCATCCGGGAATTTCTGTTCCAGCAGCTGGGAATGCTGGTGTCC
TTTGTGAAGAGCCACATCCGTCCCTACATGGATGAAATAGTCACCCTCATGAGAGAATTTTGGGTCATGA
ACACCTCAATCCAGAGCACAATCATTCTTCTCATTGAGCAAATCGTGGTGGCTCTTGGAGGTGAATTTAA
GCTCTACCTGCCCCAGCTGATCCCACACATGCTGCGTGTCTTCATGCATGACAACAGCCAGGGCCGCATA
GTCTCCATCAAGCTGTTAGCAGCGATCCAGCTGTTTGGCGCCAACCTGGATGACTATCTGCACTTGTTGT
TGCCTCCGATCGTGAAATTGTTTGATGCCCCTGAAGTTCCACTGCCGTCGAGAAAGGCAGCGTTGGAGAC
AGTGGACCGCCTGACAGAGTCCCTGGATTTCACTGACTATGCCTCCCGCATCATTCACCCGATTGTTCGC
ACGCTAGACCAGAGCCCAGAGCTGCGCTCCACAGCCATGGACACCCTGTCTTCACTTGTGTTTCAACTAG
GGAAGAAGTACCAGATCTTCATTCCAATGGTGAATAAAGTCCTTGTGCGACACCGGATCAATCACCAGCG
CTACGACGTGCTGATCTGCAGAATCGTCAAGGGGTACACGCTTGCTGATGAAGAAGAAGACCCTTTGATT
TACCAGCATCGAATGCTAAGGAGCAGCCAGGGAGATGCCCTGGCCAGTGGACCAGTTGAAACAGGACCCA
TGAAGAAACTGCATGTCAGCACCATCAACCTCCAAAAGGCCTGGGGAGCTGCCAGAAGGGTCTCCAAGGA
CGACTGGCTGGAGTGGCTGCGACGCTTGAGTCTGGAGCTGCTGAAGGATTCCTCATCACCTTCCCTGCGC
TCATGCTGGGCCCTGGCCCAGGCCTACAACCCCATGGCCAGGGATCTCTTCAACGCTGCGTTTGTGTCCT
GCTGGTCTGAACTGAATGAAGACCAACAAGATGAGCTCATCAGGAGCATTGAGTTGGCTCTCACTTCTCA
AGACATTGCTGAAGTCACACAAACCCTCTTGAACTTGGCTGAGTTCATGGAGCACAGTGACAAGGGCCCC
CTACCACTGAGAGATGACAATGGCATCGTGCTGTTGGGTGAGAGAGCTGCCAAGTGCCGGGCATATGCCA
AAGCACTACACTACAAAGAGCTGGAGTTCCAGAAGGGGCCCACGCCTGCCATACTTGAGTCCCTCATCAG
CATTAATAATAAACTGCAGCAGCCTGAGGCAGCGTCCGGGGTGTTAGAGTACGCCATGAAACACTTCGGA
GAGCTGGAGATCCAGGCCACCTGGTATGAGAAGTTGCATGAGTGGGAGGACGCCCTTGTGGCCTACGACA
AGAAGATGGACACGAACAAGGATGACCCAGAGCTGATGCTGGGCCGCATGCGCTGTCTCGAGGCCTTGGG
AGAATGGGGCCAGCTTCATCAGCAGTGCTGTGAAAAGTGGACTCTGGTTAATGACGAGACCCAGGCTAAG
ATGGCCCGGATGGCTGCTGCAGCAGCATGGGGTTTAGGTCAGTGGGACAGCATGGAGGAGTACACCTGTA
TGATTCCTCGGGATACTCACGATGGAGCATTCTACAGAGCAGTGTTGGCACTGCATCAGGATCTCTTCTC
CTTGGCTCAACAGTGCATTGACAAGGCCAGGGACCTGCTGGACGCCGAGCTGACTGCCATGGCAGGGGAG
AGCTACAGCCGAGCCTATGGGGCCATGGTTTCTTGCCACATGCTGTCCGAGCTGGAGGAGGTTATCCAGT
ACAAACTCGTCCCGGAGCGACGGGAGATCATCCGCCAGATCTGGTGGGAGAGACTGCAGGGCTGCCAGCG
TATTGTAGAGGACTGGCAGAAAATCCTCATGGTCCGGTCCCTTGTGGTCAGCCCTCACGAGGACATGAGA
ACCTGGCTCAAGTACGCAAGCCTGTGTGGCAAGAGCGGCAGACTGGCTCTTGCTCATAAAACCTTAGTGT
TGCTCTTGGGAGTTGATCCATCTCGGCAACTTGACCATCCTCTGCCAACAGTTCACCCTCAAGTGACCTA
TGCCTACATGAAAAACATGTGGAAAAGCGCTCGGAAGATTGATGCCTTCCAGCACATGCAGCACTTTGTG
CAGACCATGCAGCAGCAGGCCCAGCACGCCATTGCCACAGAGGACCAGCAGCACAAGCAGGAGCTGCATA
AGCTCATGGCCAGGTGTTTTCTGAAACTTGGGGAGTGGCAGCTGAACCTCCAGGGCATCAACGAGAGCAC
CATCCCCAAGGTGCTACAGTACTACAGTGCTGCCACAGAGCATGACCGCAGCTGGTATAAGGCTTGGCAC
GCATGGGCAGTGATGAACTTTGAAGCCGTGCTACACTACAAACATCAGAACCAAGCCCGCGATGAGAAGA
AGAAACTGCGCCATGCCAGCGGGGCCAACATCACCAATGCCACCACCACTGCCACCACCGCTGCCTCCGC
TGCCGCTGCCACCAGCACAGAGGGCAGCAACAGTGAAAGTGAAGCCGAGAGCAATGAGAGCAGCCCCACC
CCGTCCCCTCTGCAGAAGAAGGTCACTGAGGATTTGTCCAAAACCCTCTTGTTGTACACTGTCCCTGCTG
TCCAAGGCTTCTTCCGTTCTATCTCCTTGTCGAGAGGCAACAACCTCCAGGATACACTCAGAGTCCTCAC
CTTGTGGTTTGATTATGGTCACTGGCCAGATGTCAATGAAGCCCTGGTGGAAGGGGTGAAGGCCATACAG
ATTGACACTTGGTTACAGGTTATACCTCAGCTCATTGCAAGAATTGACACGCCCAGACCCTTGGTGGGCC
GGCTCATTCACCAGCTCCTCACAGATATTGGTCGGTACCACCCACAGGCCCTCATCTACCCCCTGACGGT
GGCTTCTAAGTCTACCACCACAGCCCGTCACAATGCAGCCAACAAGATCCTGAAGAACATGTGCGAGCAC
AGCAACACGCTAGTCCAGCAGGCCATGATGGTGAGTGAAGAGCTGATTCGAGTA
[294 nt withheld, positions 6985-7278]
CTCACATCCCTGGAGCTGCAGTATGTGTCCCCCAAACTTTTGATGTGCAGAGACCTTGAATTGGCTGTGC
CAGGAACATATGACCCCAACCAGCCAATCATTCGCATTCAGTCCATAGCCCCGTCTTTGCAAGTCATCAC
ATCCAAGCAGAGGCCTCGGAAGCTGACCCTGATGGGCAGCAATGGGCACGAGTTTGTTTTCCTCCTGAAA
GGCCATGAAGATCTGCGGCAGGACGAGCGAGTGATGCAGCTCTTTGGCCTGGTGAACACACTCCTAGCCA
ATGACCCAACTTCTCTTCGAAAGAACCTCAGCATCCAGAGATACGCCGTCATTCCTCTGTCCACCAACTC
GGGCCTGATTGGCTGGGTGCCCCACTGTGACACGCTGCATGCCCTCATCCGGGACTACAGAGAGAAGAAG
AAGATCCTGCTGAACATCGAGCACCGCATCATGCTGCGGATGGCTCCTGACTATGACCACCTGACTCTGA
TGCAGAAGGTGGAGGTGTTTGAGCATGCTGTCAACAACACAGCCGGGGATGACCTGGCCAAGCTGCTGTG
GCTGAAAAGCCCCAGCTCAGAGGTGTGGTTTGACCGAAGAACCAATTATACTCGCTCCCTGGCTGTCATG
TCCATGGTTGGATACATTTTAGGCCTTGGAGACAGGCACCCATCCAACCTGATGCTGGACCGGCTGAGTG
GAAAGATCCTGCACATTGACTTTGGGGACTGCTTTGAGGTTGCTATGACCAGAGAGAAATTTCCAGAAAA
GATTCCATTTAGACTAACAAGAATGTTGACCAATGCTATGGAGGTTACCGGTCTCGATGGCAACTATAGA
ACCACATGCCACACAGTGATGGAGGTGCTTCGGGAGCACAAGGACAGTGTCATGGCTGTGCTAAAAGCCT
TTGTCTATGACCCTCTGCTGAATTGGAGGCTGATGGACACAAATGCCAAAGGCAACAAGCGGTCCCGAAC
CAGGACAGACTCCTATTCTGCAGGCCAGTCAGTAGAAATTTTGGACGGTGTAGAACTTGGAGAACCAGCC
CATAAGAAAACAGGGACCACTGTGCCAGAATCCATCCATTCTTTCATTGGAGATGGTTTGGTGAAACCAG
AAGCCTTAAACAAGAAAGCTATTCAGATTATTAACAGGGTTCGAGATAAGCTCACTGGTCGGGATTTCTC
TCATGATGACACTTTGGATGTTCCAACCCAAGTGGAACTGCTTATCAAGCAAGCGACATCTCATGAGAAC
CTCTGCCAGTGCTACATTGGCTGGTGTCCTTTCTGGTAAGCGGCCGCTCGAGCATGCATCTAGAGGGCCC
TATTCTATAGTGTCACCTAAATGCTAGAGCTCGCTGATCAGCCTCGACTGTGCCTTCTAGTTGCCAGCCA
TCTGTTGTTTGCCCCTCCCCCGTGCCTTCCTTGACCCTGGAAGGTGCCACTCCCACTGTCCTTTCCTAAT
AAAATGAGGAAATTGCATCGCATTGTCTGAGTAGGTGTCATTCTATTCTGGGGGGTGGGGTGGGGCAGGA
CAGCAAGGGGGAGGATTGGGAAGACAATAGCAGGCATGCTGGGGATGCGGTGGGCTCTATGGCTTCTGAG
GCGGAAAGAACCAGCTGGGGCTCTAGGGGGTATCCCC
[124 nt withheld, positions 8926-9049]
C
[91 nt withheld, positions 9051-9141]
A
[49 nt withheld, positions 9143-9191]
CCTTTGACGTTGGAGTCCACGTTCTTT
[37 nt withheld, positions 9219-9255]
ACCCTATCTCGGTCTATTCTTTTGATTTATAAGGGATTTTGCCGATTTCGGCCTATTGGTTAAAAAATGA
GCTGATTTAACAAAAATTTAACGCGAATTAATTCTGTGGAATGTGTGTCAGTTAGGGTGTGGAAAGTCCC
CAGGCTCCCCAGCAGGCAGAAGTATGCAAAGCATGCATCTCAATTAGTCAGCAACCAGGTGTGGAAAGTC
CCCAGGCTCCCCAGCAGGCAGAAGTATGCAAAGCATGCATCTCAATTAGTCAGCAACCATAGTCCCGCCC
CTAACTCCGCCCATCCCGCCCCTAACTCCGCCCAGTTCCGCCCATTCTCCGCCCCATGGCTGACTAATTT
TTTTTATTTATGCAGAGGCCGAGGCCGCCTCTGCCTCTGAGCTATTCCAGAAGTAGTGAGGAGGCTTTTT
TGGAGGCCTAGGCTTTTGCAAAAAGCTCCCGGGAGCTTGTATATCCATTTTCGGATCTGATCAAGAGACA
GGATGAGGATCGTTTCGCATGATTGAACAAGATGGATTGCACGCAGGTTCTCCGGCCGCTTGGGTGGAGA
GGCTATTCGGCTATGACTGGGCACAACAGACAATCGGCTGCTCTGATGCCGCCGTGTTCCGGCTGTCAGC
GCAGGGGCGCCCGGTTCTTTTTGTCAAGACCGACCTGTCCGGTGCCCTGAATGAACTGCAGGACGAGGCA
GCGCGGCTATCGTGGCTGGCCACGACGGGCGTTCCTTGCGCAGCTGTGCTCGACGTTGTCACTGAAGCGG
GAAGGGACTGGCTGCTATTGGGCGAAGTGCCGGGGCAGGATCTCCTGTCATCTCACCTTGCTCCTGCCGA
GAAAGTATCCATCATGGCTGATGCAATGCGGCGGCTGCATACGCTTGATCCGGCTACCTGCCCATTCGAC
CACCAAGCGAAACATCGCATCGAGCGAGCACGTACTCGGATGGAAGCCGGTCTTGTCGATCAGGATGATC
TGGACGAAGAGCATCAGGGGCTCGCGCCAGCCGAACTGTTCGCCAGGCTCAAGGCGCGCATGCCCGACGG
CGAGGATCTCGTCGTGACCCATGGCGATGCCTGCTTGCCGAATATCATGGTGGAAAATGGCCGCTTTTCT
GGATTCATCGACTGTGGCCGGCTGGGTGTGGCGGACCGCTATCAGGACATAGCGTTGGCTACCCGTGATA
TTGCTGAAGAGCTTGGCGGCGAATGGGCTGACCGCTTCCTCGTGCTTTACGGTATCGCCGCTCCCGATTC
GCAGCGCATCGCCTTCTATCGCCTTCTTGACGAGTTCTTCTGAGCGGGACTCTGGGGTTCGAAATGACCG
ACCAAGCGACGCCCAACCTGCCATCACGAGATTTCGATTCCACCGCCGCCTTCTATGAAAGGTTGGGCTT
CGGAATCGTTTTCCGGGACGCCGGCTGGATGATCCTCCAGCGCGGGGATCTCATGCTGGAGTTCTTCGCC
CACCCCAACTTGTTTATTGCAGCTTATAATGGTTACAAATAAAGCAATAGCATCACAAATTTCACAAATA
AAGCATTTTTTTCACTGCATTCTAGTTGTGGTTTGTCCAAACTCATCAATGTATCTTATCATGTCTGTAT
ACCGTCGACCTCTAGCTAGAGCTTGGCGTAATCATGGTCATAGCTGTTTCCTGTGTGAAATTGTTATCCG
CTCACAATTCCACACAACATACGAGCCGGAAGCATAAAGTGTAAAGCCTGGGGTGCCTAATGAGTGAGCT
AACTCACATTAATTGCGTTGCGCTCACTGCCCGCTTTCCAGTCGGGAAACCTGTCGTGCCAGCTGCATTA
ATGAATCGGCCAACGCGCGGGGAGAGGCGGTTTGCGTATTGGGCGCTCTTCCGCTTCCTCGCTCACTGAC
TCGCTGCGCTCGGTCGTTCGGCTGCGGCGAGCGGTATCAGCTCACTCAAAGGCGGTAATACGGTTATCCA
CAGAATCAGGGGATAACGCAGGAAAGAACATGTGAGCAAAAGGCCAGCAAAAGGCCAGGAACCGTAAAAA
GGCCGCGTTGCTGGCGTTTTTCCATAGGCTCCGCCCCCCTGACGAGCATCACAAAAATCGACGCTCAAGT
CAGAGGTGGCGAAACCCGACAGGACTATAAAGATACCAGGCGTTTCCCCCTGGAAGCTCCCTCGTGCGCT
CTCCTGTTCCGACCCTGCCGCTTACCGGATACCTGTCCGCCTTTCTCCCTTCGGGAAGCGTGGCGCTTTC
TCATAGCTCACGCTGTAGGTATCTCAGTTCGGTGTAGGTCGTTCGCTCCAAGCTGGGCTGTGTGCACGAA
CCCCCCGTTCAGCCCGACCGCTGCGCCTTATCCGGTAACTATCGTCTTGAGTCCAACCCGGTAAGACACG
ACTTATCGCCACTGGCAGCAGCCACTGGTAACAGGATTAGCAGAGCGAGGTATGTAGGCGGTGCTACAGA
GTTCTTGAAGTGGTGGCCTAACTACGGCTACACTAGAAGAACAGTATTTGGTATCTGCGCTCTGCTGAAG
CCAGTTACCTTCGGAAAAAGAGTTGGTAGCTCTTGATCCGGCAAACAAACCACCGCTGGTAGCGGTGGTT
TTTTTGTTTGCAAGCAGCAGATTACGCGCAGAAAAAAAGGATCTCAAGAAGATCCTTTGATCTTTTCTAC
GGGGTCTGACGCTCAGTGGAACGAAAACTCACGTTAAGGGATTTTGGTCATGAGATTATCAAAAAGGATC
TTCACCTAGATCCTTTTAAATTAAAAATGAAGTTTTAAATCAATCTAAAGTATATATGAGTAAACTTGGT
CTGACAGTTACCAATGCTTAATCAGTGAGGCACCTATCTCAGCGATCTGTCTATTTCGTTCATCCATAGT
TGCCTGACTCCCCGTCGTGTAGATAACTACGATACGGGAGGGCTTACCATCTGGCCCCAGTGCTGCAATG
ATACCGCGAGACCCACGCTCACCGGCTCCAGATTTATCAGCAATAAACCAGCCAGCCGGAAGGGCCGAGC
GCAGAAGTGGTCCTGCAACTTTATCCGCCTCCATCCAGTCTATTAATTGTTGCCGGGAAGCTAGAGTAAG
TAGTTCGCCAGTTAATAGTTTGCGCAACGTTGTTGCCATTGCTACAGGCATCGTGGTGTCACGCTCGTCG
TTTGGTATGGCTTCATTCAGCTCCGGTTCCCAACGATCAAGGCGAGTTACATGATCCCCCATGTTGTGCA
AAAAAGCGGTTAGCTCCTTCGGTCCTCCGATCGTTGTCAGAAGTAAGTTGGCCGCAGTGTTATCACTCAT
GGTTATGGCAGCACTGCATAATTCTCTTACTGTCATGCCATCCGTAAGATGCTTTTCTGTGACTGGTGAG
TACTCAACCAAGTCATTCTGAGAATAGTGTATGCGGCGACCGAGTTGCTCTTGCCCGGCGTCAATACGGG
ATAATACCGCGCCACATAGCAGAACTTTAAAAGTGCTCATCATTGGAAAACGTTCTTCGGGGCGAAAACT
CTCAAGGATCTTACCGCTGTTGAGATCCAGTTCGATGTAACCCACTCGTGCACCCAACTGATCTTCAGCA
TCTTTTACTTTCACCAGCGTTTCTGGGTGAGCAAAAACAGGAAGGCAAAATGCCGCAAAAAAGGGAATAA
GGGCGACACGGAAATGTTGAATACTCATACTCTTCCTTTTTCAATATTATTGAAGCATTTATCAGGGTTA
TTGTCTCATGAGCGGATACATATTTGAATGTATTTAGAAAAATAAACAAATAGGGGTTCCGCGCACATTT
CCCCGAAAAGTGCCACCTGACGTC
Features (pLannotate 1.2.2; 21 found; start..end, strand, type, name):
     32..84      -  misc_feature   bom (fragment): basis of mobility region from pBR322
    239..618     +  enhancer       CMV enhancer: human cytomegalovirus immediate early enhancer
    619..822     +  promoter       CMV promoter: human cytomegalovirus (CMV) immediate early promoter
    818..851     +  LTR            5' LTR (truncated) (fragment): truncated 5' long terminal repeat (LTR) from HIV-1
    867..885     +  promoter       T7 promoter: promoter for bacteriophage T7 RNA polymerase
    928..8574    +  CDS            Mtor (sequence partly withheld): MTOR_RAT - Also known as Frap1, Raft1. Experimental evidence at protein level: Swiss-Prot protein existence level 1. Serine/threonine protein kinase which is a central regulator of cellular metabolism, growth and survival in response to hormones, growth factors, nutrients, energy and stress signals (By similarity). MTOR directly or indirectly regulates the phosphorylation of at least 800 proteins (By similarity). Functions as part of 2 structurally and functionally distinct signaling complexes mTORC1 and mTORC2 (mTOR complex 1 and 2) (By similarity). Activated mTORC1 up-regulates protein synth
   8612..8630    -  promoter       SP6 promoter: promoter for bacteriophage SP6 RNA polymerase
   8656..8880    +  polyA_signal   bGH poly(A) signal: bovine growth hormone polyadenylation signal
   8884..8905    +  promoter       SV40 promoter (fragment): SV40 enhancer and early promoter
   8926..9354    +  rep_origin     f1 ori (sequence partly withheld): f1 bacteriophage origin of replication; arrow indicates direction of (+) strand synthesis
   9368..9697    +  promoter       SV40 promoter: SV40 enhancer and early promoter
   9764..10555   +  CDS            neo: KKA2_KLEPN - Also known as kan, nptII. Experimental evidence at protein level: Swiss-Prot protein existence level 1. Resistance to kanamycin, neomycin, paromomycin, ribostamycin, butirosin and gentamicin B. From Klebsiella pneumoniae.
  10579..10737   +  CDS            ble (fragment): BLE_KLEPN - Experimental evidence at protein level: Swiss-Prot protein existence level 1. Binding protein with a strong affinity to the bleomycin family of antibiotics. Binds to CL990; an antimitotic-antibiotic compound. From Klebsiella pneumoniae.
  10732..10853   +  polyA_signal   SV40 poly(A) signal: SV40 polyadenylation signal
  10924..10946   -  protein_bind   lac operator (fragment): The lac repressor binds to the lac operator to inhibit transcription in E. coli. This inhibition can be relieved by adding lactose or isopropyl-β-D-thiogalactopyranoside (IPTG). lac repressor encoded by lacI
  10950..10980   -  promoter       lac promoter: promoter for the E. coli lac operon
  10995..11016   -  protein_bind   CAP binding site: CAP binding activates transcription in the presence of cAMP. E. coli catabolite activator protein
  11029..11121   -  CDS            lacI (fragment): lac repressor; lacI; The lac repressor binds to the lac operator to inhibit transcription in E. coli. This inhibition can be relieved by adding lactose or isopropyl-β-D-thiogalactopyranoside (IPTG).
  11304..11892   -  rep_origin     ori: high-copy-number ColE1/pMB1/pBR322/pUC origin of replication
  12063..12923   -  CDS            AmpR: β-lactamase; bla; confers resistance to ampicillin, carbenicillin, and related antibiotics
  12924..13028   -  promoter       AmpR promoter: bla
