[The description below was written by a language model from this plasmid's Addgene catalogue record and pLannotate feature annotations shown in this document.]
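Description:
pcDNA3-AU1-mTOR-E2419K is a mammalian expression plasmid built on the Invitrogen pcDNA3 backbone, carrying a point-mutant rat mTOR (Mtor, also known as Frap1/RAFT1) cDNA. The sequenced record is about 13.1 kb, consistent with a roughly 7.7 kb insert cloned between the HindIII and NotI sites of the 5.4 kb vector. In bacteria it replicates from a high-copy ColE1/pUC-type origin and is selected with ampicillin through the β-lactamase gene. An f1 origin is also present, which permits single-stranded DNA production.

The mTOR open reading frame is driven by the human CMV immediate-early enhancer and promoter and terminated by the bovine growth hormone polyadenylation signal. Flanking T7 and SP6 promoters serve as sequencing primer sites and could support in vitro transcription. The catalogue lists an N-terminal AU1 epitope tag on the insert for antibody detection or immunoprecipitation; the feature table does not annotate it separately, though a short gap between the T7 promoter and the annotated Mtor coding region could accommodate it. A separate SV40 early promoter–neo–SV40 poly(A) cassette allows G418 selection of stably transfected mammalian cells. Small fragments annotated as HIV-1 LTR, ble, lac elements and bom appear to be backbone remnants or partial matches rather than functional parts.

The mutation is named E2419K. The catalogue text describes it as glutamine to lysine, whereas the letter E denotes glutamate, so the record is internally inconsistent on the original residue. According to the associated publication title, such TOR point mutations confer nutrient-independent mTOR signalling in mammalian cells, so the plasmid is suited to expressing a tagged, activated mTOR variant for studies of this pathway.
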