Addgene plasmid #19994: pcDNA3-AU1-mTOR-E2419K
Depositing lab: Fuyuhiko Tamanoi. Publication: Point mutations in TOR confer Rheb-independent growth in fission yeast and nutrient-independent mammalian TOR signaling in mammalian cells. Urano J, Sato T, Matsuo T, Otsubo Y, Yamamoto M, Tamanoi F. Proc Natl Acad Sci U S A. 2007 Feb 27. 104(9):3514-9. 10.1073/pnas.0608510104 PubMed 17360675.
Backbone
  Vector backbone: pcDNA3
  Backbone manufacturer: Invitrogen
  Backbone size w/o insert (bp): 5400
  Vector type: Mammalian Expression
Growth in bacteria
  Bacterial resistance: Ampicillin, 100 μg/mL
  Growth temperature: 37°C
  Growth strain: DH5alpha
  Copy number: High Copy
Gene/Insert
  Gene/Insert name: mammalian target of rapamycin-E2419K (alt name: mTOR-E2419K)
  Species: R. norvegicus (rat)
  Insert size (bp): 7700
  Mutation: Changed Glutamine 2419 to Lysine
  Entrez Gene: Mtor (a.k.a. Frap1, RAFT1)
  Tag / fusion protein: AU1 (N terminal on insert)
  Cloning method: Restriction Enzyme; 5′ cloning site Hind III (not destroyed); 3′ cloning site Not I (not destroyed)
  Sequencing primers: 5′ T7; 3′ Sp6
Terms and licenses: Academic/Nonprofit Terms; Industry Terms: Not Available to Industry
How to cite: pcDNA3-AU1-mTOR-E2419K was a gift from Fuyuhiko Tamanoi (Addgene plasmid # 19994 ; http://n2t.net/addgene:19994 ; RRID:Addgene_19994)
