>Addgene plasmid #19994 | pcDNA3-AU1-mTOR-E2419K | addgene partial sequence | sequence record 25722 | 19994 with CMV-F
AGCTCTCTGGCTAACTAGAGAANCCACTGCTTACTGGCTTATCGAAATTAATACGACTCACTATAGGGAG
ACCCAAGCTTCTCGAGCCACCATGGACACGTACAGGTACATCCTTGGGACAGGCCCTGCCACGGCCACCG
CCGGTGCCGCCACATCCAGCAACGTGAGCGTTCTGCAGCAGTTCGCCAGTGGGCTGAAGAGCCGGAATGA
GGAGACCAGGGCCAAAGCAGCCAAGGAGCTCCAGCACTATGTCACCATGGAACTTCGAGAGATGAGTCAG
GAGGAGTCTACTCGCTTCTATGACCAGCTGAACCATCACATTTTTGAACTGGTTTCCAGCTCAGACGCCA
ATGAGAGGAAGGGTGGCATCTTGGCCATTGCCAGCCTCATTGGAGTGGAAGGTGGGAATTCCACCAGGAT
TGGCAGATTTGCCAACTACCTTCGGAACCTCCTCCCCTCAAGTGATCCAGTTGTCATGGAGATGGCATCC
AAGGCCATTGGCCGCCTTGCAATGGCAGGGGACACTTTCACTGCTGAGTATGTGGAGTTTGAAGTGAAGC
GAGCCTTGGAGTGGCTGGGTGCTGACCGAAATGNGNNNNNNNNNNNNNNGCANNNNNNNNNNCNTTNNNN
NNNNNNGGNNNNNNNNNNNCCNCNCCTTNTTNTTNNTTCCAGCAAGTTCAGCCCTTCNTTTGANNANNNN
TTNTNNNNGCTNNNNNGGGNACCCCCAAGCAGGCCATCCGNNGAAGGAGCTGNNGGCTGCCCT
