>Addgene plasmid #19994 | pcDNA3-AU1-mTOR-E2419K | addgene partial sequence | sequence record 25723 | mTOR-F 5'-CAAGCTGCTGTGGCTGAAAAG-3'
CCCGCNAGGTGGTTGCCGAGACCATTATACTCGCTCCCTGGCTGTCATGTCCATGGTTGGATACATTTTA
GGCCTTGGAGACAGGCACCCATCCAACCTGATGCTGGACCGGCTGAGTGGAAAGATCCTGCACATTGACT
TTGGGGACTGCTTTGAGGTTGCTATGACCAGAGAGAAATTTCCAGAAAAGATTCCATTTAGACTAACAAG
AATGTTGACCAATGCTATGGAGGTTACCGGTCTCGATGGCAACTATAGAACCACATGCCACACAGTGATG
GAGGTGCTTCGGGAGCACAAGGACAGTGTCATGGCTGTGCTAAAAGCCTTTGTCTATGACCCTCTGCTGA
ATTGGAGGCTGATGGACACAAATGCCAAAGGCAACAAGCGGTCCCGAACCAGGACAGACTCCTATTCTGC
AGGCCAGTCAGTAGAAATTTTGGACGGTGTAGAACTTGGAGAACCAGCCCATAAGAAAACAGGGACCACT
GTGCCAGAATCCATCCATTCTTTCATTGGAGATGGTTTGGTGAAACCAGAAGCCTTAAACAAGAAAGCTA
TTCAGATTATTAACAGGGTTCGAGATAAGCTCACTGGTCGGGATTTCTCTCATGATGACACTTTGGATGT
TCCAACCCAAGTGGAACTGCTTATCAAGCAAGCGACATCTCATGAGAACCTCTGCCAGTGCTACATTGGC
TGGTGTCCTTTCTGGTAAGCGGCCGNCANGGCNTGCNNTTTGAGGGCCCTATTCTATAGTGTCCCCTAAT
GCTAGAGCTCGCTGATCAGCCTCGACTGTGCCTTCTAGTTGCCAGCATCTGTTGTTNGCCCTCN
